>Addgene plasmid #183833 | pLenti-EML4-ALK variant 3a I1171N/D1203N | addgene full sequence | sequence record 360485 | Addgene NGS Result
ATCGCTATTACCATGGTGATGCGGTTTTGGCAGTACATCAATGGGCGTGGATAGCGGTTTGACTCACGGG
GATTTCCAAGTCTCCACCCCATTGACGTCAATGGGAGTTTGTTTTGGCACCAAAATCAACGGGACTTTCC
AAAATGTCGTAACAACTCCGCCCCATTGACGCAAATGGGCGGTAGGCGTGTACGGTGGGAGGTCTATATA
AGCAGAGCTCGTTTAGTGAACCGTCAGATCGCCTGGAGACGCCATCCACGCTGTTTTGACCTCCATAGAA
GACACCGGCGGCCGCAGATCTCTCGAGGTTGATCTAATACGACTCACTATAGGGAGACCCAAGCTGGCTA
GTTAAGCTATCAACAAGTTTGTACAAAAAAGCAGGCTCCGCGGCCGCCCCCTTCACCATGGACGGTTTCG
CCGGCAGTCTCGATGATAGTATTTCTGCTGCAAGTACTTCTGATGTTCAAGATCGCCTGTCAGCTCTTGA
GTCACGAGTTCAGCAACAAGAAGATGAAATCACTGTGCTAAAGGCGGCTTTGGCTGATGTTTTGAGGCGT
CTTGCAATCTCTGAAGATCATGTGGCCTCAGTGAAAAAATCAGTCTCAAGTAAAGGCCAACCAAGCCCTC
GAGCAGTTATTCCCATGTCCTGTATAACCAATGGAAGTGGTGCAAACAGAAAACCAAGTCATACCAGTGC
TGTCTCAATTGCAGGAAAAGAAACTCTTTCATCTGCTGCTAAAAGTGGTACAGAAAAAAAGAAAGAAAAA
CCACAAGGACAGAGAGAAAAAAAAGAGGAATCTCATTCTAATGATCAAAGTCCACAAATTCGAGCATCAC
CTTCTCCCCAGCCCTCTTCACAACCTCTCCAAATACACAGACAAACTCCAGAAAGCAAGAATGCTACTCC
CACCAAAAGCATAAAACGACCATCACCAGCTGAAAAGTCACATAATTCTTGGGAAAATTCAGATGATAGC
CGTAATAAATTGTCGAAAATACCTTCAACACCCAAATTAATACCAAAAGTTACCAAAACTGCAGACAAGC
ATAAAGATGTCATCATCAACCAAGTGTACCGCCGGAAGCACCAGGAGCTGCAAGCCATGCAGATGGAGCT
GCAGAGCCCTGAGTACAAGCTGAGCAAGCTCCGCACCTCGACCATCATGACCGACTACAACCCCAACTAC
TGCTTTGCTGGCAAGACCTCCTCCATCAGTGACCTGAAGGAGGTGCCGCGGAAAAACATCACCCTCATTC
GGGGTCTGGGCCATGGCGCCTTTGGGGAGGTGTATGAAGGCCAGGTGTCCGGAATGCCCAACGACCCAAG
CCCCCTGCAAGTGGCTGTGAAGACGCTGCCTGAAGTGTGCTCTGAACAGGACGAACTGGATTTCCTCATG
GAAGCCCTGATCAACAGCAAATTCAACCACCAGAACATTGTTCGCTGCATTGGGGTGAGCCTGCAATCCC
TGCCCCGGTTCATCCTGCTGGAGCTCATGGCGGGGGGAAACCTCAAGTCCTTCCTCCGAGAGACCCGCCC
TCGCCCGAGCCAGCCCTCCTCCCTGGCCATGCTGGACCTTCTGCACGTGGCTCGGGACATTGCCTGTGGC
TGTCAGTATTTGGAGGAAAACCACTTCATCCACCGAGACATTGCTGCCAGAAACTGCCTCTTGACCTGTC
CAGGCCCTGGAAGAGTGGCCAAGATTGGAGACTTCGGGATGGCCCGAGACATCTACAGGGCGAGCTACTA
TAGAAAGGGAGGCTGTGCCATGCTGCCAGTTAAGTGGATGCCCCCAGAGGCCTTCATGGAAGGAATATTC
ACTTCTAAAACAGACACATGGTCCTTTGGAGTGCTGCTATGGGAAATCTTTTCTCTTGGATATATGCCAT
ACCCCAGCAAAAGCAACCAGGAAGTTCTGGAGTTTGTCACCAGTGGAGGCCGGATGGACCCACCCAAGAA
CTGCCCTGGGCCTGTATACCGGATAATGACTCAGTGCTGGCAACATCAGCCTGAAGACAGGCCCAACTTT
GCCATCATTTTGGAGAGGATTGAATACTGCACCCAGGACCCGGATGTAATCAACACCGCTTTGCCGATAG
AATATGGTCCACTTGTGGAAGAGGAAGAGAAAGTGCCTGTGAGGCCCAAGGACCCTGAGGGGGTTCCTCC
TCTCCTGGTCTCTCAACAGGCAAAACGGGAGGAGGAGCGCAGCCCAGCTGCCCCACCACCTCTGCCTACC
ACCTCCTCTGGCAAGGCTGCAAAGAAACCCACAGCTGCAGAGGTCTCTGTTCGAGTCCCTAGAGGGCCGG
CCGTGGAAGGGGGACACGTGAATATGGCATTCTCTCAGTCCAACCCTCCTTCGGAGTTGCACAAGGTCCA
CGGATCCAGAAACAAGCCCACCAGCTTGTGGAACCCAACGTACGGCTCCTGGTTTACAGAGAAACCCACC
AAAAAGAATAATCCTATAGCAAAGAAGGAGCCACACGACAGGGGTAACCTGGGGCTGGAGGGAAGCTGTA
CTGTCCCACCTAACGTTGCAACTGGGAGACTTCCGGGGGCCTCACTGCTCCTAGAGCCCTCTTCGCTGAC
TGCCAATATGAAGGAGGTACCTCTGTTCAGGCTACGTCACTTCCCTTGTGGGAATGTCAATTACGGCTAC
CAGCAACAGGGCTTGCCCTTAGAAGCCGCTACTGCCCCTGGAGCTGGTCATTACGAGGATACCATTCTGA
AAAGCAAGAATAGCATGAACCAGCCTGGGCCCTGAAAGGGTGGGCGCGCCGACCCAGCTTTCTTGTACAA
AGTGGTTTAGCTAGAGGGCCCGCGGTTCGAACTCGAGGACTACAAGGACGACGATGACAAGTCGGCCGCT
GGAGGATACCCCTACGACGTGCCCGACTACGCCTAGAATTCCGCCCCCCCCCCTAACGTTACTGGCCGAA
GCCGCTTGGAATAAGGCCGGTGTGCGTTTGTCTATATGTTATTTTCCACCATATTGCCGTCTTTTGGCAA
TGTGAGGGCCCGGAAACCTGGCCCTGTCTTCTTGACGAGCATTCCTAGGGGTCTTTCCCCTCTCGCCAAA
GGAATGCAAGGTCTGTTGAATGTCGTGAAGGAAGCAGTTCCTCTGGAAGCTTCTTGAAGACAAACAACGT
CTGTAGCGACCCTTTGCAGGCAGCGGAACCCCCCACCTGGCGACAGGTGCCTCTGCGGCCAAAAGCCACG
TGTATAAGATACACCTGCAAAGGCGGCACAACCCCAGTGCCACGTTGTGAGTTGGATAGTTGTGGAAAGA
GTCAAATGGCTCTCCTCAAGCGTATTCAACAAGGGGCTGAAGGATGCCCAGAAGGTACCCCATTGTATGG
GATCTGATCTGGGGCCTCGGTGCACATGCTTTACATGTGTTTAGTCGAGGTTAAAAAAACGTCTAGGCCC
CCCGAACCACGGGGACGTGGTTTTCCTTTGAAAAACACGATGATAATATGGCCACAACCATGACCGAGTA
CAAGCCCACGGTGCGCCTCGCCACCCGCGACGACGTCCCCAGGGCCGTACGCACCCTCGCCGCCGCGTTC
GCCGACTACCCCGCCACGCGCCACACCGTCGATCCGGACCGCCACATCGAGCGGGTCACCGAGCTGCAAG
AACTCTTCCTCACGCGCGTCGGGCTCGACATCGGCAAGGTGTGGGTCGCGGACGACGGCGCCGCGGTGGC
GGTCTGGACCACGCCGGAGAGCGTCGAAGCGGGGGCGGTGTTCGCCGAGATCGGCCCGCGCATGGCCGAG
TTGAGCGGTTCCCGGCTGGCCGCGCAGCAACAGATGGAAGGCCTCCTGGCGCCGCACCGGCCCAAGGAGC
CCGCGTGGTTCCTGGCCACCGTCGGCGTCTCGCCCGACCACCAGGGCAAGGGTCTGGGCAGCGCCGTCGT
GCTCCCCGGAGTGGAGGCGGCCGAGCGCGCCGGGGTGCCCGCCTTCCTGGAGACCTCCGCGCCCCGCAAC
CTCCCCTTCTACGAGCGGCTCGGCTTCACCGTCACCGCCGACGTCGAGGTGCCCGAAGGACCGCGCACCT
GGTGCATGACCCGCAAGCCCGGTGCCTGATGCATCGATGGATCCTAATCAACCTCTGGATTACAAAATTT
GTGAAAGATTGACTGGTATTCTTAACTATGTTGCTCCTTTTACGCTATGTGGATACGCTGCTTTAATGCC
TTTGTATCATGCTATTGCTTCCCGTATGGCTTTCATTTTCTCCTCCTTGTATAAATCCTGGTTGCTGTCT
CTTTATGAGGAGTTGTGGCCCGTTGTCAGGCAACGTGGCGTGGTGTGCACTGTGTTTGCTGACGCAACCC
CCACTGGTTGGGGCATTGCCACCACCTGTCAGCTCCTTTCCGGGACTTTCGCTTTCCCCCTCCCTATTGC
CACGGCGGAACTCATCGCCGCCTGCCTTGCCCGCTGCTGGACAGGGGCTCGGCTGTTGGGCACTGACAAT
TCCGTGGTGTTGTCGGGGAAATCATCGTCCTTTCCTTGGCTGCTCGCCTGTGTTGCCACCTGGATTCTGC
GCGGGACGTCCTTCTGCTACGTCCCTTCGGCCCTCAATCCAGCGGACCTTCCTTCCCGCGGCCTGCTGCC
GGCTCTGCGGCCTCTTCCGCGTCTTCGCCTTCGCCCTCAGACGAGTCGGATCTCCCTTTGGGCCGCCTCC
CCGCCTGAGATCCTTTAAGACCAATGACTTACAAGGCAGCTGTAGATCTTAGCCACTTTTTAAAAGAAAA
GGGGGGACTGGAAGGGCTAATTCACTCCCAACGAAGACAAGATCTGCTTTTTGCTTGTACTGGGTCTCTC
TGGTTAGACCAGATCTGAGCCTGGGAGCTCTCTGGCTAACTAGGGAACCCACTGCTTAAGCCTCAATAAA
GCTTGCCTTGAGTGCTTCAAGTAGTGTGTGCCCGTCTGTTGTGTGACTCTGGTAACTAGAGATCCCTCAG
ACCCTTTTAGTCAGTGTGGAAAATCTCTAGCAGTAGTAGTTCATGTCATCTTATTATTCAGTATTTATAA
CTTGCAAAGAAATGAATATCAGAGAGTGAGAGGCCCGGGTTAATTAAGGAAAGGGCTAGATCATTCTTGA
AGACGAAAGGGCCTCGTGATACGCCTATTTTTATAGGTTAATGTCATGATAATAATGGTTTCTTAGACGT
CAGGTGGCACTTTTCGGGGAAATGTGCGCGGAACCCCTATTTGTTTATTTTTCTAAATACATTCAAATAT
GTATCCGCTCATGAGACAATAACCCTGATAAATGCTTCAATAATATTGAAAAAGGAAGAGTATGAGTATT
CAACATTTCCGTGTCGCCCTTATTCCCTTTTTTGCGGCATTTTGCCTTCCTGTTTTTGCTCACCCAGAAA
CGCTGGTGAAAGTAAAAGATGCTGAAGATCAGTTGGGTGCACGAGTGGGTTACATCGAACTGGATCTCAA
CAGCGGTAAGATCCTTGAGAGTTTTCGCCCCGAAGAACGTTTTCCAATGATGAGCACTTTTAAAGTTCTG
CTATGTGGCGCGGTATTATCCCGTGTTGACGCCGGGCAAGAGCAACTCGGTCGCCGCATACACTATTCTC
AGAATGACTTGGTTGAGTACTCACCAGTCACAGAAAAGCATCTTACGGATGGCATGACAGTAAGAGAATT
ATGCAGTGCTGCCATAACCATGAGTGATAACACTGCGGCCAACTTACTTCTGACAACGATCGGAGGACCG
AAGGAGCTAACCGCTTTTTTGCACAACATGGGGGATCATGTAACTCGCCTTGATCGTTGGGAACCGGAGC
TGAATGAAGCCATACCAAACGACGAGCGTGACACCACGATGCCTGTAGCAATGGCAACAACGTTGCGCAA
ACTATTAACTGGCGAACTACTTACTCTAGCTTCCCGGCAACAATTAATAGACTGGATGGAGGCGGATAAA
GTTGCAGGACCACTTCTGCGCTCGGCCCTTCCGGCTGGCTGGTTTATTGCTGATAAATCTGGAGCCGGTG
AGCGTGGGTCTCGCGGTATCATTGCAGCACTGGGGCCAGATGGTAAGCCCTCCCGTATCGTAGTTATCTA
CACGACGGGGAGTCAGGCAACTATGGATGAACGAAATAGACAGATCGCTGAGATAGGTGCCTCACTGATT
AAGCATTGGTAACTGTCAGACCAAGTTTACTCATATATACTTTAGATTGATTTAAAACTTCATTTTTAAT
TTAAAAGGATCTAGGTGAAGATCCTTTTTGATAATCTCATGACCAAAATCCCTTAACGTGAGTTTTCGTT
CCACTGAGCGTCAGACCCCGTAGAAAAGATCAAAGGATCTTCTTGAGATCCTTTTTTTCTGCGCGTAATC
TGCTGCTTGCAAACAAAAAAACCACCGCTACCAGCGGTGGTTTGTTTGCCGGATCAAGAGCTACCAACTC
TTTTTCCGAAGGTAACTGGCTTCAGCAGAGCGCAGATACCAAATACTGTTCTTCTAGTGTAGCCGTAGTT
AGGCCACCACTTCAAGAACTCTGTAGCACCGCCTACATACCTCGCTCTGCTAATCCTGTTACCAGTGGCT
GCTGCCAGTGGCGATAAGTCGTGTCTTACCGGGTTGGACTCAAGACGATAGTTACCGGATAAGGCGCAGC
GGTCGGGCTGAACGGGGGGTTCGTGCACACAGCCCAGCTTGGAGCGAACGACCTACACCGAACTGAGATA
CCTACAGCGTGAGCTATGAGAAAGCGCCACGCTTCCCGAAGGGAGAAAGGCGGACAGGTATCCGGTAAGC
GGCAGGGTCGGAACAGGAGAGCGCACGAGGGAGCTTCCAGGGGGAAACGCCTGGTATCTTTATAGTCCTG
TCGGGTTTCGCCACCTCTGACTTGAGCGTCGATTTTTGTGATGCTCGTCAGGGGGGCGGAGCCTATGGAA
AAACGCCAGCAACGCGGCCTTTTTACGGTTCCTGGCCTTTTGCTGGCCTTTTGCTCACATGTTCTTTCCT
GCGTTATCCCCTGATTCTGTGGATAACCGTATTACCGCCTTTGAGTGAGCTGATACCGCTCGCCGCAGCC
GAACGACCGAGCGCAGCGAGTCAGTGAGCGAGGAAGCGGAAGAGCGCCCAATACGCAAACCGCCTCTCCC
CGCGCGTTGGCCGATTCATTAATGCAGCAAGCTCATGGCTGACTAATTTTTTTTATTTATGCAGAGGCCG
AGGCCGCCTCGGCCTCTGAGCTATTCCAGAAGTAGTGAGGAGGCTTTTTTGGAGGCCTAGGCTTTTGCAA
AAAGCTCCCCGTGGCACGACAGGTTTCCCGACTGGAAAGCGGGCAGTGAGCGCAACGCAATTAATGTGAG
TTAGCTCACTCATTAGGCACCCCAGGCTTTACACTTTATGCTTCCGGCTCGTATGTTGTGTGGAATTGTG
AGCGGATAACAATTTCACACAGGAAACAGCTATGACATGATTACGAATTTCACAAATAAAGCATTTTTTT
CACTGCATTCTAGTTGTGGTTTGTCCAAACTCATCAATGTATCTTATCATGTCTGGATCAACTGGATAAC
TCAAGCTAACCAAAATCATCCCAAACTTCCCACCCCATACCCTATTACCACTGCCAATTACCTGTGGTTT
CATTTACTCTAAACCTGTGATTCCTCTGAATTATTTTCATTTTAAAGAAATTGTATTTGTTAAATATGTA
CTACAAACTTAGTAGTTGGAAGGGCTAATTCACTCCCAAAGAAGACAAGATATCCTTGATCTGTGGATCT
ACCACACACAAGGCTACTTCCCTGATTAGCAGAACTACACACCAGGGCCAGGGGTCAGATATCCACTGAC
CTTTGGATGGTGCTACAAGCTAGTACCAGTTGAGCCAGATAAGGTAGAAGAGGCCAATAAAGGAGAGAAC
ACCAGCTTGTTACACCCTGTGAGCCTGCATGGGATGGATGACCCGGAGAGAGAAGTGTTAGAGTGGAGGT
TTGACAGCCGCCTAGCATTTCATCACGTGGCCCGAGAGCTGCATCCGGAGTACTTCAAGAACTGCTGATA
TCGAGCTTGCTACAAGGGACTTTCCGCTGGGGACTTTCCAGGGAGGCGTGGCCTGGGCGGGACTGGGGAG
TGGCGAGCCCTCAGATCCTGCATATAAGCAGCTGCTTTTTGCCTGTACTGGGTCTCTCTGGTTAGACCAG
ATCTGAGCCTGGGAGCTCTCTGGCTAACTAGGGAACCCACTGCTTAAGCCTCAATAAAGCTTGCCTTGAG
TGCTTCAAGTAGTGTGTGCCCGTCTGTTGTGTGACTCTGGTAACTAGAGATCCCTCAGACCCTTTTAGTC
AGTGTGGAAAATCTCTAGCAGTGGCGCCCGAACAGGGACTTGAAAGCGAAAGGGAAACCAGAGGAGCTCT
CTCGACGCAGGACTCGGCTTGCTGAAGCGCGCACGGCAAGAGGCGAGGGGCGGCGACTGGTGAGTACGCC
AAAAATTTTGACTAGCGGAGGCTAGAAGGAGAGAGATGGGTGCGAGAGCGTCAGTATTAAGCGGGGGAGA
ATTAGATCGCGATGGGAAAAAATTCGGTTAAGGCCAGGGGGAAAGAAAAAATATAAATTAAAACATATAG
TATGGGCAAGCAGGGAGCTAGAACGATTCGCAGTTAATCCTGGCCTGTTAGAAACATCAGAAGGCTGTAG
ACAAATACTGGGACAGCTACAACCATCCCTTCAGACAGGATCAGAAGAACTTAGATCATTATATAATACA
GTAGCAACCCTCTATTGTGTGCATCAAAGGATAGAGATAAAAGACACCAAGGAAGCTTTAGACAAGATAG
AGGAAGAGCAAAACAAAAGTAAGACCACCGCACAGCAAGCGGCCGGCCGCTGATCTTCAGACCTGGAGGA
GGAGATATGAGGGACAATTGGAGAAGTGAATTATATAAATATAAAGTAGTAAAAATTGAACCATTAGGAG
TAGCACCCACCAAGGCAAAGAGAAGAGTGGTGCAGAGAGAAAAAAGAGCAGTGGGAATAGGAGCTTTGTT
CCTTGGGTTCTTGGGAGCAGCAGGAAGCACTATGGGCGCAGCGTCAATGACGCTGACGGTACAGGCCAGA
CAATTATTGTCTGGTATAGTGCAGCAGCAGAACAATTTGCTGAGGGCTATTGAGGCGCAACAGCATCTGT
TGCAACTCACAGTCTGGGGCATCAAGCAGCTCCAGGCAAGAATCCTGGCTGTGGAAAGATACCTAAAGGA
TCAACAGCTCCTGGGGATTTGGGGTTGCTCTGGAAAACTCATTTGCACCACTGCTGTGCCTTGGAATGCT
AGTTGGAGTAATAAATCTCTGGAACAGATTTGGAATCACACGACCTGGATGGAGTGGGACAGAGAAATTA
ACAATTACACAAGCTTAATACACTCCTTAATTGAAGAATCGCAAAACCAGCAAGAAAAGAATGAACAAGA
ATTATTGGAATTAGATAAATGGGCAAGTTTGTGGAATTGGTTTAACATAACAAATTGGCTGTGGTATATA
AAATTATTCATAATGATAGTAGGAGGCTTGGTAGGTTTAAGAATAGTTTTTGCTGTACTTTCTATAGTGA
ATAGAGTTAGGCAGGGATATTCACCATTATCGTTTCAGACCCACCTCCCAACCCCGAGGGGACCCGACAG
GCCCGAAGGAATAGAAGAAGAAGGTGGAGAGAGAGACAGAGACAGATCCATTCGATTAGTGAACGGATCT
CGACGGTATCGCCGAATTAATTCACAAATGGCAGTATTCATCCACAATTTTAAAAGAAAAGGGGGGATTG
GGGGGTACAGTGCAGGGAAAAGAATAGTAGACATAATAGCAACAGACATACAAACTAAAGAATTACAAAA
ACAAATTACAAAAATTCAAAATTTTCGGGTTTATTACAGGGACAGCAGAGATCCAGTTTGGACTAGTGGA
GTTCCGCGTTACATAACTTACGGTAAATGGCCCGCCTGGCTGACCGCCCAACGACCCCCGCCCATTGACG
TCAATAATGACGTATGTTCCCATAGTAACGCCAATAGGGACTTTCCATTGACGTCAATGGGTGGAGTATT
TACGGTAAACTGCCCACTTGGCAGTACATCAAGTGTATCATATGCCAAGTACGCCCCCTATTGACGTCAA
TGACGGTAAATGGCCCGCCTGGCATTATGCCCAGTACATGACCTTATGGGACTTTCCTACTTGGCAGTAC
ATCTACGTATTAGTC
Features (pLannotate 1.2.2; 30 found; start..end, strand, type, name):
     16..219     +  promoter       CMV promoter: human cytomegalovirus (CMV) immediate early promoter
    315..333     +  promoter       T7 promoter: promoter for bacteriophage T7 RNA polymerase
    363..387     +  protein_bind   attB1: mutant version of attB; recombination site for the Gateway® BP reaction BP Clonase™
    408..1073    +  CDS            EML4 (fragment): EMAL4_HUMAN - Also known as C2orf2, EMAPL4. Experimental evidence at protein level: Swiss-Prot protein existence level 1. Essential for the formation and stability of microtubules (MTs) (PubMed:16890222, PubMed:31409757). Required for the organization of the mitotic spindle and for the proper attachment of kinetochores to MTs (PubMed:25789526). Promotes the recruitment of NUDC to the mitotic spindle for mitotic progression (PubMed:25789526). From Homo sapiens (Human).
   1074..2762    +  CDS            ALK (fragment): ALK_HUMAN - Experimental evidence at protein level: Swiss-Prot protein existence level 1. Neuronal receptor tyrosine kinase that is essentially and transiently expressed in specific regions of the central and peripheral nervous systems and plays an important role in the genesis and differentiation of the nervous system. Transduces signals from ligands at the cell surface, through specific activation of the mitogen- activated protein kinase (MAPK) pathway. Phosphorylates almost exclusively at the first tyrosine of the Y-x-x-x-Y-Y motif. Following activation by ligand, ALK induces tyrosine phosp
   2782..2806    -  protein_bind   attB2: mutant version of attB; recombination site for the Gateway® BP reaction BP Clonase™
   2841..2861    +  CDS            FLAG (fragment): FLAG® epitope tag, followed by an enterokinase cleavage site
   3014..3476    +  misc_feature   IRES: internal ribosome entry site (IRES) of the encephalomyocarditis virus (EMCV)
   3490..4089    +  CDS            PuroR: puromycin N-acetyltransferase; pac from Streptomyces alboniger; confers resistance to puromycin
   4106..4694    +  misc_feature   WPRE: woodchuck hepatitis virus posttranscriptional regulatory element
   4702..4767    +  CDS            nef (fragment): NEF_HV1Z2 - Experimental evidence at protein level: Swiss-Prot protein existence level 1. Extracellular Nef protein targets CD4(+) T-lymphocytes for apoptosis by interacting with CXCR4 surface receptors. From Human immunodeficiency virus type 1 group M subtype D (isolate Z2/CDC-Z34) (HIV-1).
   4769..5002    +  LTR            3' LTR (ΔU3): self-inactivating 3' long terminal repeat (LTR) from HIV-1
   5207..5311    +  promoter       AmpR promoter: bla
   5312..6172    +  CDS            AmpR: β-lactamase; bla; confers resistance to ampicillin, carbenicillin, and related antibiotics
   6343..6931    +  rep_origin     ori: high-copy-number ColE1/pMB1/pBR322/pUC origin of replication
   7114..7168    +  CDS            lacI (fragment): lac repressor; lacI; The lac repressor binds to the lac operator to inhibit transcription in E. coli. This inhibition can be relieved by adding lactose or isopropyl-β-D-thiogalactopyranoside (IPTG).
   7174..7267    +  rep_origin     SV40 ori (fragment): SV40 origin of replication
   7292..7329    +  CDS            lacI (fragment): lac repressor; lacI; The lac repressor binds to the lac operator to inhibit transcription in E. coli. This inhibition can be relieved by adding lactose or isopropyl-β-D-thiogalactopyranoside (IPTG).
   7342..7363    +  protein_bind   CAP binding site: CAP binding activates transcription in the presence of cAMP. E. coli catabolite activator protein
   7378..7408    +  promoter       lac promoter: promoter for the E. coli lac operon
   7416..7432    +  protein_bind   lac operator: The lac repressor binds to the lac operator to inhibit transcription in E. coli. This inhibition can be relieved by adding lactose or isopropyl-β-D-thiogalactopyranoside (IPTG). lac repressor encoded by lacI
   7466..7549    +  polyA_signal   SV40 poly(A) signal (fragment): SV40 polyadenylation signal
   7716..8045    +  CDS            nef (fragment): NEF_HV1BR - Experimental evidence at protein level: Swiss-Prot protein existence level 1. Extracellular Nef protein targets CD4(+) T-lymphocytes for apoptosis by interacting with CXCR4 surface receptors (PubMed:14990729). From Human immunodeficiency virus type 1 group M subtype B (isolate BRU/LAI) (HIV-1).
   8093..8350    +  LTR            5' LTR (truncated): truncated 5' long terminal repeat (LTR) from HIV-1
   8397..8522    +  misc_feature   HIV-1 Ψ: packaging signal of human immunodeficiency virus type 1
   8506..8844    +  CDS            HIV-1 gag (fragment): gag protein from human immunodeficiency virus 1; gag
   9019..9252    +  misc_feature   RRE: The Rev response element (RRE) of HIV-1 allows for Rev-dependent mRNA export from the nucleus to the cytoplasm.
   9629..9729    +  CDS            Rev (fragment): human immunodeficiency virus 1 (HIV-1) Rev protein; rev; enhances nuclear export of unspliced and incompletely spliced viral mRNAs
   9778..9895    +  misc_feature   cPPT/CTS: central polypurine tract and central termination sequence of HIV-1
   9947..15      +  enhancer       CMV enhancer (across the origin): human cytomegalovirus immediate early enhancer
