[The description below was written by a language model from this plasmid's Addgene catalogue record and pLannotate feature annotations shown in this document.]
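Description:
pLenti-EML4-ALK variant 3a I1171N/D1203N is a 10,235 bp HIV-1-based lentiviral expression plasmid for producing a drug-resistant form of the human EML4-ALK oncogenic fusion in mammalian cells. It is maintained in E. coli through a high-copy ColE1/pUC-type origin and an ampicillin resistance gene. The viral portion carries a truncated 5' LTR, the Ψ packaging signal with a residual gag fragment, the Rev response element, the cPPT/CTS, and a self-inactivating ΔU3 3' LTR. These elements allow the transfer RNA to be packaged, exported and integrated when viral proteins are supplied in trans, while the integrated provirus lacks LTR promoter activity.

Inside the LTRs, the CMV enhancer and promoter drive a single open reading frame flanked by attB1 and attB2 Gateway recombination sites. It consists of an EML4 fragment (exons 1–6a, about 667 bp) joined directly to an ALK fragment (exons 20–29, about 1.69 kb), which corresponds to fusion variant 3a (E6a;A20). The ALK portion carries the compound I1171N/D1203N substitutions. A T7 promoter upstream serves as a sequencing primer site. A partial FLAG sequence is annotated downstream of attB2, but the record does not list it as a tag, so whether it is fused to the protein is unclear. An EMCV IRES then links the puromycin N-acetyltransferase gene to the same transcript, coupling puromycin selection to fusion expression, and a WPRE enhances transcript expression. According to the associated publication, the construct was used in studying compound ALK resistance mutations and lorlatinib analogs in ALK-positive lung cancer.
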