Addgene plasmid #183833: pLenti-EML4-ALK variant 3a I1171N/D1203N
Purpose: Express EML4-ALK fusion variant 3a (E6a;A20) harboring ALK I1171N/D1203N mutation in mammalian cells
Depositing lab: Aaron Hata. Depositing organization: Massachusetts General Hospital. Publication: Analysis of lorlatinib analogs reveals a roadmap for targeting diverse compound resistance mutations in ALK-positive lung cancer. Shiba-Ishii A, Johnson TW, Dagogo-Jack I, Mino-Kenudson M, Johnson TR, Wei P, Weinrich SL, McTigue MA, Walcott MA, Nguyen-Phuong L, Dionne K, Acker A, Kiedrowski LA, Do A, Peterson JL, Barth JL, Yeap BY, Gainor JF, Lin JJ, Yoda S, Hata AN. Nat Cancer. 2022 Jun 20. pii: 10.1038/s43018-022-00399-6. doi: 10.1038/s43018-022-00399-6. PubMed 35726063.
Backbone
  Vector backbone: pLenti
  Backbone size w/o insert (bp): 7877
  Total vector size (bp): 10235
  Vector type: Mammalian Expression, Lentiviral
  Selectable markers: Puromycin
Growth in bacteria
  Bacterial resistance: Ampicillin, 100 μg/mL
  Growth temperature: 37°C
  Growth strain: NEB Stable
  Copy number: Unknown
Gene/Insert 1
  Gene/Insert name: ALK Receptor Tyrosine Kinase (alt name: ALK)
  Species: H. sapiens (human)
  Insert size (bp): 1691
  Mutation: I1171N/D1203N
  GenBank ID: NM_004304
  Entrez Gene: ALK (a.k.a. ALK1, CD246, NBLST3)
  Promoter: CMV
  Tag / fusion protein: The fusion protein of EML4 exon 1-6a and ALK exon 20-29
  Cloning method: TOPO Cloning
  Sequencing primers: 5′ T7
Gene/Insert 2
  Gene/Insert name: EMAP Like 4 (alt name: EML4)
  Species: H. sapiens (human)
  Insert size (bp): 667
  GenBank ID: NM_019063.5
  Entrez Gene: EML4 (a.k.a. C2orf2, ELP120, EMAP-4, EMAPL4, ROPP120)
  Promoter: CMV
  Tag / fusion protein: The fusion protein of EML4 exon 1-6a and ALK exon 20-29
  Cloning method: TOPO Cloning
  Sequencing primers: 5′ T7
Terms and licenses: Academic/Nonprofit Terms; Industry Terms: Not Available to Industry
How to cite: pLenti-EML4-ALK variant 3a I1171N/D1203N was a gift from Aaron Hata (Addgene plasmid # 183833 ; http://n2t.net/addgene:183833 ; RRID:Addgene_183833)
